>Addgene plasmid #140604 | pAID1.2-EF1a-CmCherry-mAID | addgene full sequence | sequence record 272990
TCTTGTCCAGAGGCGCTGCCACCATGACATACTTTCCTGAAGAGGTCGTCGAACACATTTTTAGCTTCCT
GCCTGCACAGAGAGATAGAAACACAGTGAGCCTGGTCTGCAAAGTGTGGTACGAGATCGAACGCCTGAGC
CGGAGAGGAGTGTTCGTCGGCAACTGCTATGCTGTGAGAGCAGGCAGGGTCGCCGCTAGGTTTCCAAATG
TGCGCGCACTGACCGTCAAGGGGAAACCCCACTTCGCCGACTTTAACCTGGTGCCCCCTGATTGGGGAGG
ATACGCCGGCCCTTGGATCGAGGCAGCCGCTCGCGGCTGTCATGGACTGGAGGAACTGCGCATGAAGCGA
ATGGTGGTCTCTGACGAAAGTCTGGAGCTGCTGGCTCGGAGCTTCCCTAGGTTTCGCGCACTGGTGCTGA
TTTCTTGCGAAGGCTTCAGCACCGATGGACTGGCAGCCGTGGCCTCCCACTGTAAGCTGCTGCGGGAGCT
GGACCTCCAGGAGAATGAAGTGGAGGATAGAGGCCCCAGATGGCTGTCTTGCTTCCCAGACTCATGTACC
AGCCTGGTGTCCCTGAACTTTGCCTGCATCAAAGGCGAAGTGAATGCTGGGTCCCTGGAGCGGCTGGTCT
CAAGAAGCCCCAACCTGAGGTCTCTGCGGCTGAACCGGAGCGTGAGCGTGGACACTCTGGCTAAGATTCT
GCTGAGAACCCCTAACCTGGAGGATCTGGGAACCGGCAATCTGACAGACGATTTCCAGACAGAATCCTAC
TTTAAACTGACTTCTGCCCTGGAGAAGTGTAAAATGCTGAGGAGTCTGTCAGGATTCTGGGATGCTTCAC
CCGTGTGCCTGAGCTTTATCTACCCTCTGTGTGCACAGCTGACAGGCCTGAACCTGAGCTATGCACCAAC
CCTGGACGCCAGTGATCTGACAAAGATGATCTCACGCTGCGTGAAACTCCAGCGACTGTGGGTGCTGGAC
TGTATTTCCGATAAGGGGCTCCAGGTGGTCGCCAGCTCCTGCAAGGACCTCCAGGAGCTGAGAGTGTTCC
CATCTGATTTTTACGTGGCCGGATATAGTGCTGTCACTGAGGAAGGCCTGGTGGCAGTCTCACTGGGATG
CCCAAAGCTGAACAGCCTGCTGTATTTCTGTCATCAGATGACTAATGCTGCACTGGTGACCGTCGCCAAG
AACTGCCCTAATTTCACCCGATTTCGGCTGTGTATTCTGGAACCAGGCAAACCCGACGTGGTCACATCCC
AGCCACTGGATGAAGGGTTTGGAGCTATCGTGAGAGAGTGCAAGGGACTCCAGAGGCTGAGCATTTCCGG
CCTGCTGACAGACAAAGTGTTCATGTACATCGGCAAGTATGCTAAGCAGCTGGAGATGCTGAGCATTGCA
TTTGCCGGAGACTCCGATAAGGGCATGATGCACGTGATGAACGGGTGTAAGAATCTGCGAAAACTGGAAA
TCCGGGACAGCCCTTTCGGGGATGCCGCTCTGCTGGGAAACTTTGCCAGATACGAGACAATGAGGAGCCT
GTGGATGTCTAGTTGCAATGTGACTCTGAAGGGCTGTCAGGTCCTGGCTAGTAAAATGCCTATGCTGAAC
GTGGAAGTCATTAATGAGCGGGACGGGTCTAACGAAATGGAGGAAAATCATGGCGACCTGCCAAAGGTGG
AGAAACTGTATGTGTATCGGACCACCGCAGGGGCAAGAGATGATGCTCCCAACTTTGTGAAGATTCTGGA
GGGCCGCGGCAGCCTGCTGACCTGCGGCGACGTGGAGGAGAACCCCGGCCCCATGAAAACATTTAACATT
TCTCAACAAGATCTAGAATTAGTAGAAGTAGCGACAGAGAAGATTACAATGCTTTATGAGGATAATAAAC
ATCATGTGGGAGCGGCAATTCGTACGAAAACAGGAGAAATCATTTCGGCAGTACATATTGAAGCGTATAT
AGGACGAGTAACTGTTTGTGCAGAAGCCATTGCGATTGGTAGTGCAGTTTCGAATGGACAAAAGGATTTT
GACACGATTGTAGCTGTTAGACACCCTTATTCTGACGAAGTAGATAGAAGTATTCGAGTGGTAAGTCCTT
GTGGTATGTGTAGGGAGTTGATTTCAGACTATGCACCAGATTGTTTTGTGTTAATAGAAATGAATGGCAA
GTTAGTCAAAACTACGATTGAAGAACTCATTCCACTCAAATATACCCGAAATTAAGGATCTTTTTCCCTC
TGCCAAAAATTATGGGGACATCATGAAGCCCCTTGAGGGATCCGCCCCTCTCCCTCCCCCCCCCCTAACG
TTACTGGCCGAAGCCGCTTGGAATAAGGCCGGTGTGCGTTTGTCTATATGTTATTTTCCACCATATTGCC
GTCTTTTGGCAATGTGAGGGCCCGGAAACCTGGCCCTGTCTTCTTGACGAGCATTCCTAGGGGTCTTTCC
CCTCTCGCCAAAGGAATGCAAGGTCTGTTGAATGTCGTGAAGGAAGCAGTTCCTCTGGAAGCTTCTTGAA
GACAAACAACGTCTGTAGCGACCCTTTGCAGGCAGCGGAACCCCCCACCTGGCGACAGGTGCCTCTGCGG
CCAAAAGCCACGTGTATAAGATACACCTGCAAAGGCGGCACAACCCCAGTGCCACGTTGTGAGTTGGATA
GTTGTGGAAAGAGTCAAATGGCTCTCCTCAAGCGTATTCAACAAGGGGCTGAAGGATGCCCAGAAGGTAC
CCCATTGTATGGGATCTGATCTGGGGCCTCGGTGCACATGCTTTACATGTGTTTAGTCGAGGTTAAAAAA
ACGTCTAGGCCCCCCGAACCACGGGGACGTGGTTTTCCTTTGAAAAACACGATGATAATATGGCCACAAC
CATGTGCGATATCGGAGCTGGTGCAGGCGCTGGAGCGGGTGCCAAGGAGAAGAGTGCTTGTCCTAAAGAT
CCAGCCAAACCTCCGGCCAAGGCACAAGTTGTGGGATGGCCACCGGTGAGATCATACCGGAAGAACGTGA
TGGTTTCCTGCCAAAAATCAAGCGGTGGCCCGGAGGCGGCGGCGTTCGTGAAGGTATCAATGGACGGAGC
ACCGTACTTGAGGAAAATCGATTTGAGGATGTATAAAATGGTGAGCAAGGGCGAGGAGGATAACATGGCC
ATCATCAAGGAGTTCATGCGCTTCAAGGTGCACATGGAGGGCTCCGTGAACGGCCACGAGTTCGAGATCG
AGGGCGAGGGCGAGGGCCGCCCCTACGAGGGCACCCAGACCGCCAAGCTGAAGGTGACCAAGGGTGGCCC
CCTGCCCTTCGCCTGGGACATCCTGTCCCCTCAGTTCATGTACGGCTCCAAGGCCTACGTGAAGCACCCC
GCCGACATCCCCGACTACTTGAAGCTGTCCTTCCCCGAGGGCTTCAAGTGGGAGCGCGTGATGAACTTCG
AGGACGGCGGCGTGGTGACCGTGACCCAGGACTCCTCCCTGCAGGACGGCGAGTTCATCTACAAGGTGAA
GCTGCGCGGCACCAACTTCCCCTCCGACGGCCCCGTAATGCAGAAGAAGACCATGGGCTGGGAGGCCTCC
TCCGAGCGGATGTACCCCGAGGACGGCGCCCTGAAGGGCGAGATCAAGCAGAGGCTGAAGCTGAAGGACG
GCGGCCACTACGACGCTGAGGTCAAGACCACCTACAAGGCCAAGAAGCCCGTGCAGCTGCCCGGCGCCTA
CAACGTCAACATCAAGTTGGACATCACCTCCCACAACGAGGACTACACCATCGTGGAACAGTACGAACGC
GCCGAGGGCCGCCACTCCACCGGCGGCATGGACGAGCTGTACAAGTGACAATTGTTGTTGTTAACTTGTT
TATTGCAGCTTATAATGGTTACAAATAAAGCAATAGCATCACAAATTTCACAAATAAAGCATTTTTTTCA
CTGCATTCTAGTTGTGGTTTGTCCAAACTCATCAATGTATCTTAGCGCTCGGTCGTTCGGCTGCGGCGAG
CGGTATCAGCTCACTCAAAGGCGGTAATACGGTTATCCACAGAATCAGGGGATAACGCAGGAAAGAACAT
GTGAGCAAAAGGCCAGCAAAAGGCCAGGAACCGTAAAAAGGCCGCGTTGCTGGCGTTTTTCCATAGGCTC
CGCCCCCCTGACGAGCATCACAAAAATCGACGCTCAAGTCAGAGGTGGCGAAACCCGACAGGACTATAAA
GATACCAGGCGTTTCCCCCTGGAAGCTCCCTCGTGCGCTCTCCTGTTCCGACCCTGCCGCTTACCGGATA
CCTGTCCGCCTTTCTCCCTTCGGGAAGCGTGGCGCTTTCTCATAGCTCACGCTGTAGGTATCTCAGTTCG
GTGTAGGTCGTTCGCTCCAAGCTGGGCTGTGTGCACGAACCCCCCGTTCAGCCCGACCGCTGCGCCTTAT
CCGGTAACTATCGTCTTGAGTCCAACCCGGTAAGACACGACTTATCGCCACTGGCAGCAGCCACTGGTAA
CAGGATTAGCAGAGCGAGGTATGTAGGCGGTGCTACAGAGTTCTTGAAGTGGTGGCCTAACTACGGCTAC
ACTAGAAGAACAGTATTTGGTATCTGCGCTCTGCTGAAGCCAGTTACCTTCGGAAAAAGAGTTGGTAGCT
CTTGATCCGGCAAACAAACCACCGCTGGTAGCGGTGGTTTTTTTGTTTGCAAGCAGCAGATTACGCGCAG
AAAAAAAGGATCTCAAGAAGATCCTTTGATCTTTTCTACGGGGTCTGACGCTCAGTGGAACGAAAACTCA
CGTTAAGGGATTTTGGTCATGAGATTATCAAAAAGGATCTTCACCTAGATCCTTTTAAATTAAAAATGAA
GTTTTAAATCAATCTAAAGTATATATGAGTAAACTTGGTCTGACAGCCCCTGCGCAACGTGGCAGGAAGC
GCGCGCTGGCAAATGCTAAACCACTGCAGTGGTTACCAGTGCTTGATCAGTGAGGCACCGATCTCAGCGA
TCTGCCTATTTCGTTCGTCCATAGTGGCCTGACTCCCCGTCGTGTAGATCACTACGATTCGTGAGGGCTT
ACCATCAGGCCCCAGCGCAGCAATGATGCCGCGAGAGCCGCGTTCACCGGCCCCCGATTTGTCAGCAATG
AACCAGCCAGCAGGGAGGGCCGAGCGAAGAAGTGGTCCTGCTACTTTGTCCGCCTCCATCCAGTCTATGA
GCTGCTGTCGTGATGCTAGAGTAAGAAGTTCGCCAGTGAGTAGTTTCCGAAGAGTTGTGGCCATTGCTAC
TGGCATCGTGGTATCACGCTCGTCGTTCGGTATGGCTTCGTTCAACTCTGGTTCCCAGCGGTCAAGCCGG
GTCACATGATCACCCATATTATGAAGAAATGCAGTCAGCTCCTTAGGGCCTCCGATCGTTGTCAGAAGTA
AGTTGGCCGCGGTGTTGTCGCTCATGGTAATGGCAGCACTACACAATTCTCTTACCGTCATGCCATCCGT
AAGATGCTTTTCCGTGACCGGCGAGTACTCAACCAAGTCGTTTTGTGAGTAGTGTATACGGCGACCAAGC
TGCTCTTGCCCGGCGTCTATACGGGACAACACCGCGCCACATAGCAGTACTTTGAAAGTGCTCATCATCG
GGAATCGTTCTTCGGGGCGGAAAGACTCAAGGATCTTGCCGCTATTGAGATCCAGTTCGATATAGCCCAC
TCTTGCACCCAGTTGATCTTCAGCATCTTTTACTTTCACCAGCGTTTCGGGGTGTGCAAAAACAGGCAAG
CAAAATGCCGCAAAGAAGGGAATGAGTGCGACACGAAAATGTTGGATGCTCATACTCGTCCTTTTTCAAT
ATTATTGAAGCATTTATCAGGGTTACTAGTACGTCTCTCAAGGATAAGTAAGTAATATTAAGGTACGGGA
GGTATTGGACAGGCCGCAATAAAATATCTTTATTTTCATTACATCTGTGTGTTGGTTTTTTGTGTGAATC
GATAGTACTAACATACGCTCTCCATCAAAACAAAACGAAACAAAACAAACTAGCAAAATAGGCTGTCCCC
AGTGCAAGTGCAGGTGCCAGAACATTTCTCTGGCCTAACTAAGCTTTGCAAAGATGGATAAAGTTTTAAA
CAGAGAGGAATCTTTGCAGCTAATGGACCTTCTAGGTCTTGAAAGGAGTGCGTGAGGCTCCGGTGCCCGT
CAGTGGGCAGAGCGCACATCGCCCACAGTCCCCGAGAAGTTGGGGGGAGGGGTCGGCAATTGAACCGGTG
CCTAGAGAAGGTGGCGCGGGGTAAACTGGGAAAGTGATGTCGTGTACTGGCTCCGCCTTTTTCCCGAGGG
TGGGGGAGAACCGTATATAAGTGCAGTAGTCGCCGTGAACGTTCTTTTTCGCAACGGGTTTGCCGCCAGA
ACACAGGTAAGTGCCGTGTGTGGTTCCCGCGGGCCTGGCCTCTTTACGGGTTATGGCCCTTGCGTGCCTT
GAATTACTTCCACGCCCCTGGCTGCAGTACGTGATTCTTGATCCCGAGCTTCGGGTTGGAAGTGGGTGGG
AGAGTTCGAGGCCTTGCGCTTAAGGAGCCCCTTCGCCTCGTGCTTGAGTTGAGGCCTGGCCTGGGCGCTG
GGGCCGCCGCGTGCGAATCTGGTGGCACCTTCGCGCCTGTCTCGCTGCTTTCGATAAGTCTCTAGCCATT
TAAAATTTTTGATGACCTGCTGCGACGCTTTTTTTCTGGCAAGATAGTCTTGTAAATGCGGGCCAAGATC
TGCACACTGGTATTTCGGTTTTTGGGGCCGCGGGCGGCGACGGGGCCCGTGCGTCCCAGCGCACATGTTC
GGCGAGGCGGGGCCTGCGAGCGCGGCCACCGAGAATCGGACGGGGGTAGTCTCAAGCTGGCCGGCCTGCT
CTGGTGCCTGGCCTCGCGCCGCCGTGTATCGCCCCGCCCTGGGCGGCAAGGCTGGCCCGGTCGGCACCAG
TTGCGTGAGCGGAAAGATGGCCGCTTCCCGGCCCTGCTGCAGGGAGCTCAAAATGGAGGACGCGGCGCTC
GGGAGAGCGGGCGGGTGAGTCACCCACACAAAGGAAAAGGGCCTTTCCGTCCTCAGCCGTCGCTTCATGT
GACTCCACGGAGTACCGGGCGCCGTCCAGGCACCTCGATTAGTTCTCGAGCTTTTGGAGTACGTCGTCTT
TAGGTTGGGGGGAGGGGTTTTATGCGATGGAGTTTCCCCACACTGAGTGGGTGGAGACTGAAGTTAGGCC
AGCTTGGCACTTGATGTAATTCTCCTTGGAATTTGCCCTTTTTGAGTTTGGATCTTGGTTCATTCTCAAG
CCTCAGACAGTGGTTCAAAGTTTTTTTCTTCCATTTCAGGTGTCGTGAATTGCGGAAGGCCGTCAAGGCC
ACGTG
Features (pLannotate 1.2.2; 14 found; start..end, strand, type, name):
     24..1748    +  CDS            TIR1B_ORYSJ: Experimental evidence at transcript level: Swiss-Prot protein existence level 2. From Oryza sativa subsp. japonica (Rice).
   1803..2222    +  CDS            bsr: BSR_BACCE - Experimental evidence at protein level: Swiss-Prot protein existence level 1. Catalyzes the deamination of the cytosine moiety of the antibiotics blasticidin S, cytomycin and acetylblasticidin S. From Bacillus cereus.
   2396..2858    +  misc_feature   IRES: internal ribosome entry site (IRES) of the encephalomyocarditis virus (EMCV)
   2914..3117    +  CDS            mini-AID: minimal degron from the auxin-responsive IAA17 protein of Arabidopsis thaliana (Kubota et al., 2013) acts as an auxin-inducible degron (AID) in the presence of TIR1
   3118..3825    +  CDS            mCherry: mCherry is a basic (constitutively fluorescent) red fluorescent protein published in 2004, derived from Discosoma sp.. It is reported to be a very rapidly-maturing monomer with low acid sensitivity.
   3843..3964    +  polyA_signal   SV40 poly(A) signal: SV40 polyadenylation signal
   4118..4706    -  rep_origin     ori: high-copy-number ColE1/pMB1/pBR322/pUC origin of replication
   4876..4909    +  misc_feature   HA-L (fragment): left homology arm from intron 1 of the mouse Rosa26 gene (Soriano, 1999)
   4933..5793    -  CDS            AmpR: β-lactamase confers resistance to ampicillin, carbenicillin, and related antibiotics
   5794..5835    -  promoter       AmpR promoter (fragment): bla
   5898..5946    +  polyA_signal   poly(A) signal: synthetic polyadenylation signal
   5960..6051    +  misc_feature   pause site: RNA polymerase II transcriptional pause signal from the human α2 globin gene
   6074..6141    +  CDS            small t antigen (fragment): SV40 (simian virus 40) small t antigen
   6147..7328    +  promoter       EF-1α promoter: strong constitutive promoter for human elongation factor EF-1α
