>Addgene plasmid #140604 | pAID1.2-EF1a-CmCherry-mAID | addgene full sequence | sequence record 299844 | Addgene NGS Result
GGCTCCGGTGCCCGTCAGTGGGCAGAGCGCACATCGCCCACAGTCCCCGAGAAGTTGGGGGGAGGGGTCG
GCAATTGAACCGGTGCCTAGAGAAGGTGGCGCGGGGTAAACTGGGAAAGTGATGTCGTGTACTGGCTCCG
CCTTTTTCCCGAGGGTGGGGGAGAACCGTATATAAGTGCAGTAGTCGCCGTGAACGTTCTTTTTCGCAAC
GGGTTTGCCGCCAGAACACAGGTAAGTGCCGTGTGTGGTTCCCGCGGGCCTGGCCTCTTTACGGGTTATG
GCCCTTGCGTGCCTTGAATTACTTCCACCTGGCTGCAGTACGTGATTCTTGATCCCGAGCTTCGGGTTGG
AAGTGGGTGGGAGAGTTCGAGGCCTTGCGCTTAAGGAGCCCCTTCGCCTCGTGCTTGAGTTGAGGCCTGG
CCTGGGCGCTGGGGCCGCCGCGTGCGAATCTGGTGGCACCTTCGCGCCTGTCTCGCTGCTTTCGATAAGT
CTCTAGCCATTTAAAATTTTTGATGACCTGCTGCGACGCTTTTTTTCTGGCAAGATAGTCTTGTAAATGC
GGGCCAAGATCTGCACACTGGTATTTCGGTTTTTGGGGCCGCGGGCGGCGACGGGGCCCGTGCGTCCCAG
CGCACATGTTCGGCGAGGCGGGGCCTGCGAGCGCGGCCACCGAGAATCGGACGGGGGTAGTCTCAAGCTG
GCCGGCCTGCTCTGGTGCCTGGCCTCGCGCCGCCGTGTATCGCCCCGCCCTGGGCGGCAAGGCTGGCCCG
GTCGGCACCAGTTGCGTGAGCGGAAAGATGGCCGCTTCCCGGCCCTGCTGCAGGGAGCTCAAAATGGAGG
ACGCGGCGCTCGGGAGAGCGGGCGGGTGAGTCACCCACACAAAGGAAAAGGGCCTTTCCGTCCTCAGCCG
TCGCTTCATGTGACTCCACGGAGTACCGGGCGCCGTCCAGGCACCTCGATTAGTTCTCGAGCTTTTGGAG
TACGTCGTCTTTAGGTTGGGGGGAGGGGTTTTATGCGATGGAGTTTCCCCACACTGAGTGGGTGGAGACT
GAAGTTAGGCCAGCTTGGCACTTGATGTAATTCTCCTTGGAATTTGCCCTTTTTGAGTTTGGATCTTGGT
TCATTCTCAAGCCTCAGACAGTGGTTCAAAGTTTTTTTCTTCCATTTCAGGTGTCGTGAATTGCGGAAGG
CCGTCAAGGCCACGTGTCTTGTCCAGAGGCGCTGCCACCATGACATACTTTCCTGAAGAGGTCGTCGAAC
ACATTTTTAGCTTCCTGCCTGCACAGAGAGATAGAAACACAGTGAGCCTGGTCTGCAAAGTGTGGTACGA
GATCGAACGCCTGAGCCGGAGAGGAGTGTTCGTCGGCAACTGCTATGCTGTGAGAGCAGGCAGGGTCGCC
GCTAGGTTTCCAAATGTGCGCGCACTGACCGTCAAGGGGAAACCCCACTTCGCCGACTTTAACCTGGTGC
CCCCTGATTGGGGAGGATACGCCGGCCCTTGGATCGAGGCAGCCGCTCGCGGCTGTCATGGACTGGAGGA
ACTGCGCATGAAGCGAATGGTGGTCTCTGACGAAAGTCTGGAGCTGCTGGCTCGGAGCTTCCCTAGGTTT
CGCGCACTGGTGCTGATTTCTTGCGAAGGCTTCAGCACCGATGGACTGGCAGCCGTGGCCTCCCACTGTA
AGCTGCTGCGGGAGCTGGACCTCCAGGAGAATGAAGTGGAGGATAGAGGCCCCAGATGGCTGTCTTGCTT
CCCAGACTCATGTACCAGCCTGGTGTCCCTGAACTTTGCCTGCATCAAAGGCGAAGTGAATGCTGGGTCC
CTGGAGCGGCTGGTCTCAAGAAGCCCCAACCTGAGGTCTCTGCGGCTGAACCGGAGCGTGAGCGTGGACA
CTCTGGCTAAGATTCTGCTGAGAACCCCTAACCTGGAGGATCTGGGAACCGGCAATCTGACAGACGATTT
CCAGACAGAATCCTACTTTAAACTGACTTCTGCCCTGGAGAAGTGTAAAATGCTGAGGAGTCTGTCAGGA
TTCTGGGATGCTTCACCCGTGTGCCTGAGCTTTATCTACCCTCTGTGTGCACAGCTGACAGGCCTGAACC
TGAGCTATGCACCAACCCTGGACGCCAGTGATCTGACAAAGATGATCTCACGCTGCGTGAAACTCCAGCG
ACTGTGGGTGCTGGACTGTATTTCCGATAAGGGGCTCCAGGTGGTCGCCAGCTCCTGCAAGGACCTCCAG
GAGCTGAGAGTGTTCCCATCTGATTTTTACGTGGCCGGATATAGTGCTGTCACTGAGGAAGGCCTGGTGG
CAGTCTCACTGGGATGCCCAAAGCTGAACAGCCTGCTGTATTTCTGTCATCAGATGACTAATGCTGCACT
GGTGACCGTCGCCAAGAACTGCCCTAATTTCACCCGATTTCGGCTGTGTATTCTGGAACCAGGCAAACCC
GACGTGGTCACATCCCAGCCACTGGATGAAGGGTTTGGAGCTATCGTGAGAGAGTGCAAGGGACTCCAGA
GGCTGAGCATTTCCGGCCTGCTGACAGACAAAGTGTTCATGTACATCGGCAAGTATGCTAAGCAGCTGGA
GATGCTGAGCATTGCATTTGCCGGAGACTCCGATAAGGGCATGATGCACGTGATGAACGGGTGTAAGAAT
CTGCGAAAACTGGAAATCCGGGACAGCCCTTTCGGGGATGCCGCTCTGCTGGGAAACTTTGCCAGATACG
AGACAATGAGGAGCCTGTGGATGTCTAGTTGCAATGTGACTCTGAAGGGCTGTCAGGTCCTGGCTAGTAA
AATGCCTATGCTGAACGTGGAAGTCATTAATGAGCGGGACGGGTCTAACGAAATGGAGGAAAATCATGGC
GACCTGCCAAAGGTGGAGAAACTGTATGTGTATCGGACCACCGCAGGGGCAAGAGATGATGCTCCCAACT
TTGTGAAGATTCTGGAGGGCCGCGGCAGCCTGCTGACCTGCGGCGACGTGGAGGAGAACCCCGGCCCCAT
GAAAACATTTAACATTTCTCAACAAGATCTAGAATTAGTAGAAGTAGCGACAGAGAAGATTACAATGCTT
TATGAGGATAATAAACATCATGTGGGAGCGGCAATTCGTACGAAAACAGGAGAAATCATTTCGGCAGTAC
ATATTGAAGCGTATATAGGACGAGTAACTGTTTGTGCAGAAGCCATTGCGATTGGTAGTGCAGTTTCGAA
TGGACAAAAGGATTTTGACACGATTGTAGCTGTTAGACACCCTTATTCTGACGAAGTAGATAGAAGTATT
CGAGTGGTAAGTCCTTGTGGTATGTGTAGGGAGTTGATTTCAGACTATGCACCAGATTGTTTTGTGTTAA
TAGAAATGAATGGCAAGTTAGTCAAAACTACGATTGAAGAACTCATTCCACTCAAATATACCCGAAATTA
AGGATCTTTTTCCCTCTGCCAAAAATTATGGGGACATCATGAAGCCCCTTGAGGGATCCGCCCCTCTCCC
TCCCCCCCCCCTAACGTTACTGGCCGAAGCCGCTTGGAATAAGGCCGGTGTGCGTTTGTCTATATGTTAT
TTTCCACCATATTGCCGTCTTTTGGCAATGTGAGGGCCCGGAAACCTGGCCCTGTCTTCTTGACGAGCAT
TCCTAGGGGTCTTTCCCCTCTCGCCAAAGGAATGCAAGGTCTGTTGAATGTCGTGAAGGAAGCAGTTCCT
CTGGAAGCTTCTTGAAGACAAACAACGTCTGTAGCGACCCTTTGCAGGCAGCGGAACCCCCCACCTGGCG
ACAGGTGCCTCTGCGGCCAAAAGCCACGTGTATAAGATACACCTGCAAAGGCGGCACAACCCCAGTGCCA
CGTTGTGAGTTGGATAGTTGTGGAAAGAGTCAAATGGCTCTCCTCAAGCGTATTCAACAAGGGGCTGAAG
GATGCCCAGAAGGTACCCCATTGTATGGGATCTGATCTGGGGCCTCGGTACACATGCTTTACATGTGTTT
AGTCGAGGTTAAAAAAACGTCTAGGCCCCCCGAACCACGGGGACGTGGTTTTCCTTTGAAAAACACGATG
ATAATATGGCCACAACCATGTGCGATATCGGAGCTGGTGCAGGCGCTGGAGCGGGTGCCAAGGAGAAGAG
TGCTTGTCCTAAAGATCCAGCCAAACCTCCGGCCAAGGCACAAGTTGTGGGATGGCCACCGGTGAGATCA
TACCGGAAGAACGTGATGGTTTCCTGCCAAAAATCAAGCGGTGGCCCGGAGGCGGCGGCGTTCGTGAAGG
TATCAATGGACGGAGCACCGTACTTGAGGAAAATCGATTTGAGGATGTATAAAATGGTGAGCAAGGGCGA
GGAGGATAACATGGCCATCATCAAGGAGTTCATGCGCTTCAAGGTGCACATGGAGGGCTCCGTGAACGGC
CACGAGTTCGAGATCGAGGGCGAGGGCGAGGGCCGCCCCTACGAGGGCACCCAGACCGCCAAGCTGAAGG
TGACCAAGGGTGGCCCCCTGCCCTTCGCCTGGGACATCCTGTCCCCTCAGTTCATGTACGGCTCCAAGGC
CTACGTGAAGCACCCCGCCGACATCCCCGACTACTTGAAGCTGTCCTTCCCCGAGGGCTTCAAGTGGGAG
CGCGTGATGAACTTCGAGGACGGCGGCGTGGTGACCGTGACCCAGGACTCCTCCCTGCAGGACGGCGAGT
TCATCTACAAGGTGAAGCTGCGCGGCACCAACTTCCCCTCCGACGGCCCCGTAATGCAGAAGAAGACCAT
GGGCTGGGAGGCCTCCTCCGAGCGGATGTACCCCGAGGACGGCGCCCTGAAGGGCGAGATCAAGCAGAGG
CTGAAGCTGAAGGACGGCGGCCACTACGACGCTGAGGTCAAGACCACCTACAAGGCCAAGAAGCCCGTGC
AGCTGCCCGGCGCCTACAACGTCAACATCAAGTTGGACATCACCTCCCACAACGAGGACTACACCATCGT
GGAACAGTACGAACGCGCCGAGGGCCGCCACTCCACCGGCGGCATGGACGAGCTGTACAAGTGACAATTG
TTGTTGTTAACTTGTTTATTGCAGCTTATAATGGTTACAAATAAAGCAATAGCATCACAAATTTCACAAA
TAAAGCATTTTTTTCACTGCATTCTAGTTGTGGTTTGTCCAAACTCATCAATGTATCTTAGCGCTCGGTC
GTTCGGCTGCGGCGAGCGGTATCAGCTCACTCAAAGGCGGTAATACGGTTATCCACAGAATCAGGGGATA
ACGCAGGAAAGAACATGTGAGCAAAAGGCCAGCAAAAGGCCAGGAACCGTAAAAAGGCCGCGTTGCTGGC
GTTTTTCCATAGGCTCCGCCCCCCTGACGAGCATCACAAAAATCGACGCTCAAGTCAGAGGTGGCGAAAC
CCGACAGGACTATAAAGATACCAGGCGTTTCCCCCTGGAAGCTCCCTCGTGCGCTCTCCTGTTCCGACCC
TGCCGCTTACCGGATACCTGTCCGCCTTTCTCCCTTCGGGAAGCGTGGCGCTTTCTCATAGCTCACGCTG
TAGGTATCTCAGTTCGGTGTAGGTCGTTCGCTCCAAGCTGGGCTGTGTGCACGAACCCCCCGTTCAGCCC
GACCGCTGCGCCTTATCCGGTAACTATCGTCTTGAGTCCAACCCGGTAAGACACGACTTATCGCCACTGG
CAGCAGCCACTGGTAACAGGATTAGCAGAGCGAGGTATGTAGGCGGTGCTACAGAGTTCTTGAAGTGGTG
GCCTAACTACGGCTACACTAGAAGAACAGTATTTGGTATCTGCGCTCTGCTGAAGCCAGTTACCTTCGGA
AAAAGAGTTGGTAGCTCTTGATCCGGCAAACAAACCACCGCTGGTAGCGGTGGTTTTTTTGTTTGCAAGC
AGCAGATTACGCGCAGAAAAAAAGGATCTCAAGAAGATCCTTTGATCTTTTCTACGGGGTCTGACGCTCA
GTGGAACGAAAACTCACGTTAAGGGATTTTGGTCATGAGATTATCAAAAAGGATCTTCACCTAGATCCTT
TTAAATTAAAAATGAAGTTTTAAATCAATCTAAAGTATATATGAGTAAACTTGGTCTGACAGCCCCTGCG
CAACGTGGCAGGAAGCGCGCGCTGGCAAATGCTAAACCACTGCAGTGGTTACCAGTGCTTGATCAGTGAG
GCACCGATCTCAGCGATCTGCCTATTTCGTTCGTCCATAGTGGCCTGACTCCCCGTCGTGTAGATCACTA
CGATTCGTGAGGGCTTACCATCAGGCCCCAGCGCAGCAATGATGCCGCGAGAGCCGCGTTCACCGGCCCC
CGATTTGTCAGCAATGAACCAGCCAGCAGGGAGGGCCGAGCGAAGAAGTGGTCCTGCTACTTTGTCCGCC
TCCATCCAGTCTATGAGCTGCTGTCGTGATGCTAGAGTAAGAAGTTCGCCAGTGAGTAGTTTCCGAAGAG
TTGTGGCCATTGCTACTGGCATCGTGGTATCACGCTCGTCGTTCGGTATGGCTTCGTTCAACTCTGGTTC
CCAGCGGTCAAGCCGGGTCACATGATCACCCATATTATGAAGAAATGCAGTCAGCTCCTTAGGGCCTCCG
ATCGTTGTCAGAAGTAAGTTGGCCGCGGTGTTGTCGCTCATGGTAATGGCAGCACTACACAATTCTCTTA
CCGTCATGCCATCCGTAAGATGCTTTTCCGTGACCGGCGAGTACTCAACCAAGTCGTTTTGTGAGTAGTG
TATACGGCGACCAAGCTGCTCTTGCCCGGCGTCTATACGGGACAACACCGCGCCACATAGCAGTACTTTG
AAAGTGCTCATCATCGGGAATCGTTCTTCGGGGCGGAAAGACTCAAGGATCTTGCCGCTATTGAGATCCA
GTTCGATATAGCCCACTCTTGCACCCAGTTGATCTTCAGCATCTTTTACTTTCACCAGCGTTTCGGGGTG
TGCAAAAACAGGCAAGCAAAATGCCGCAAAGAAGGGAATGAGTGCGACACGAAAATGTTGGATGCTCATA
CTCGTCCTTTTTCAATATTATTGAAGCATTTATCAGGGTTACTAGTACGTCTCTCAAGGATAAGTAAGTA
ATATTAAGGTACGGGAGGTATTGGACAGGTCGCAATAAAATATCTTTATTTTCATTACATCTGTGTGTTG
GTTTTTTGTGTGAATCGATAGTACTAACATACGCTCTCCATCAAAACAAAACGAAACAAAACAAACTAGC
AAAATAGGCTGTCCCCAGTGCAAGTGCAGGTGCCAGAACATTTCTCTGGCCTAACCAGGCTCCCCAGCAG
GCAGAAGTATGCAAAGCATGCATCTCAATTAGTCAGCAACCATAGTCCCGCCCCTAACTCCGCCCATCCC
GCCCCTAACTCCGCCCAGTTCCGCCCATTCTCCGCCCCATGGCTGACTAATTTTTTTTATTTATGCAGAG
GCCGAGGCCGCCTCGGCCTCTGAGCTATTCCAGAAGTAGTGAGGAGGCTTTTTTGGAGGCCTAGGCTTTT
GCAAAAAGCTTTGCAAAGATGGATAAAGTTTTAAACAGAGAGGAATCTTTGCAGCTAATGGACCTTCTAG
GTCTTGAAAGGAGTGGGAATT
Features (pLannotate 1.2.2; 15 found; start..end, strand, type, name):
      1..1179    +  promoter       EF-1α promoter: strong constitutive promoter for human elongation factor EF-1α
   1230..2954    +  CDS            TIR1B_ORYSJ: Experimental evidence at transcript level: Swiss-Prot protein existence level 2. From Oryza sativa subsp. japonica (Rice).
   3009..3428    +  CDS            bsr: BSR_BACCE - Experimental evidence at protein level: Swiss-Prot protein existence level 1. Catalyzes the deamination of the cytosine moiety of the antibiotics blasticidin S, cytomycin and acetylblasticidin S. From Bacillus cereus.
   3491..4077    +  misc_feature   IRES2: internal ribosome entry site (IRES) of the encephalomyocarditis virus (EMCV)
   4120..4323    +  CDS            mini-AID: minimal degron from the auxin-responsive IAA17 protein of Arabidopsis thaliana (Kubota et al., 2013) acts as an auxin-inducible degron (AID) in the presence of TIR1
   4324..5031    +  CDS            mCherry: mCherry is a basic (constitutively fluorescent) red fluorescent protein published in 2004, derived from Discosoma sp.. It is reported to be a very rapidly-maturing monomer with low acid sensitivity.
   5049..5170    +  polyA_signal   SV40 poly(A) signal: SV40 polyadenylation signal
   5324..5912    -  rep_origin     ori: high-copy-number ColE1/pMB1/pBR322/pUC origin of replication
   6082..6115    +  misc_feature   HA-L (fragment): left homology arm from intron 1 of the mouse Rosa26 gene (Soriano, 1999)
   6139..6999    -  CDS            AmpR: β-lactamase confers resistance to ampicillin, carbenicillin, and related antibiotics
   7000..7041    -  promoter       AmpR promoter (fragment): bla
   7104..7152    +  polyA_signal   poly(A) signal: synthetic polyadenylation signal
   7166..7257    +  misc_feature   pause site: RNA polymerase II transcriptional pause signal from the human α2 globin gene
   7277..7487    +  promoter       SV40 promoter: SV40 early promoter
   7509..7575    +  CDS            small t antigen (fragment): SV40 (simian virus 40) small t antigen
