[The description below was written by a language model from this plasmid's Addgene catalogue record and pLannotate feature annotations shown in this document.]
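Description:
pAID1.2-EF1a-CmCherry-mAID is a mammalian expression plasmid for the auxin-inducible degron (AID) system, listed as built on a pBlueScript backbone. It is propagated in E. coli through a high-copy ColE1/pUC-type origin with ampicillin resistance (AmpR), and blasticidin selection is used in mammalian cells. The catalogue gives a total size of about 7.3 kb. Two sequence records are available, one of 7,355 nt and an NGS-derived one of 7,581 nt. They show the same overall architecture, but the longer one additionally annotates an SV40 early promoter upstream of the EF-1α promoter, and the IRES is annotated differently in the two.

The payload is a single transcription unit driven by the human EF-1α promoter. It begins with the rice (Oryza sativa) OsTIR1 coding sequence, the F-box protein that recruits AID-tagged proteins for ubiquitination when auxin is present. The Bacillus cereus bsr blasticidin S deaminase gene follows closely; the element linking these two reading frames is not annotated. An EMCV IRES then allows translation of a second product from the same mRNA, a fusion of the mini-AID degron from Arabidopsis IAA17 with mCherry, and the unit ends at an SV40 polyadenylation signal. In the annotated sequences mini-AID lies directly upstream of mCherry, although the plasmid name might suggest a different order. A synthetic poly(A) signal and an α2-globin transcriptional pause site sit upstream of the promoter region, presumably to limit read-through from the backbone. A short match to a Rosa26 homology arm is probably incidental.

The plasmid co-expresses OsTIR1 and a fluorescent degron-tagged reporter in blasticidin-resistant cells, so auxin-dependent degradation can be followed as loss of red fluorescence.
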