Addgene plasmid #140604: pAID1.2-EF1a-CmCherry-mAID
Purpose: Expression of OsTIR1 and mAID-mCherry protein in mammalian cells under the control of EF1a promoter
Depositing lab: Tatsuo Fukagawa. Depositing organization: The University of Osaka. Publication: A super-sensitive auxin-inducible degron system with an engineered auxin-TIR1 pair. Nishimura K, Yamada R, Hagihara S, Iwasaki R, Uchida N, Kamura T, Takahashi K, Torii KU, Fukagawa T. Nucleic Acids Res. 2020 Oct 9;48(18):e108. doi: 10.1093/nar/gkaa748. PubMed 32941625.
Backbone
  Vector backbone: pBlueScript
  Backbone size w/o insert (bp): 3000
  Total vector size (bp): 7346
  Vector type: Mammalian Expression
  Selectable markers: Blasticidin
Growth in bacteria
  Bacterial resistance: Ampicillin, 100 μg/mL
  Growth temperature: 37°C
  Growth strain: DH5alpha
  Copy number: High Copy
Gene/Insert
  Gene/Insert name: OsTIR1
  Species: oriza sativa
  Insert size (bp): 1725
Terms and licenses: Academic/Nonprofit Terms; Industry Terms: Not Available to Industry
Depositor comments: Please visit https://www.biorxiv.org/content/10.1101/2020.01.20.912113v1 for bioRxiv preprint.
How to cite: pAID1.2-EF1a-CmCherry-mAID was a gift from Tatsuo Fukagawa (Addgene plasmid # 140604 ; http://n2t.net/addgene:140604 ; RRID:Addgene_140604)
